>Addgene plasmid #198732 | v1em-Nterm-PE2max-U6-sgRNA | addgene full sequence | sequence record 390553 | Addgene NGS Result
CCACTCCCTCTCTGCGCGCTCGCTCGCTCACTGAGGCCGGGCGACCAAAGGTCGCCCGACGCCCGGGCTT
TGCCCGGGCGGCCTCAGTGAGCGAGCGAGCGCGCAGCCTTAATTAACCTAATTCACTGGCCGTCGTTTTA
CAACGTCGTGACTGGGAAAACCCTGGCGTTACCCAACTTAATCGCCTTGCAGCACATCCCCCTTTCGCCA
GCTGGCGTAATAGCGAAGAGGCCCGCACCGATCGCCCTTCCCAACAGTTGCGCAGCCTGAATGGCGAATG
GG
[124 nt withheld, positions 283-406]
C
[91 nt withheld, positions 408-498]
A
[49 nt withheld, positions 500-548]
CCTTTGACGTTGGAGTCCACGTTCTTT
[37 nt withheld, positions 576-612]
ACCCTATCTCGGTCTATTCTTTTGATTTATAAGGGATTTTGCCGATTTCGGCCTATTGGTTAAAAAATGA
GCTGATTTAACAAAAATTTAACGCGAATTTTAACAAAATATTAACGCTTACAATTTAGGTGGCACTTTTC
GGGGAAATGTGCGCGGAACCCCTATTTGTTTATTTTTCTAAATACATTCAAATATGTATCCGCTCATGAG
ACAATAACCCTGATAAATGCTTCAATAATATTGAAAAAGGAAGAGTATGAGTATTCAACATTTCCGTGTC
GCCCTTATTCCCTTTTTTGCGGCATTTTGCCTTCCTGTTTTTGCTCACCCAGAAACGCTGGTGAAAGTAA
AAGATGCTGAAGATCAGTTGGGTGCACGAGTGGGTTACATCGAACTGGATCTCAACAGCGGTAAGATCCT
TGAGAGTTTTCGCCCCGAAGAACGTTTTCCAATGATGAGCACTTTTAAAGTTCTGCTATGTGGCGCGGTA
TTATCCCGTATTGACGCCGGGCAAGAGCAACTCGGTCGCCGCATACACTATTCTCAGAATGACTTGGTTG
AGTACTCACCAGTCACAGAAAAGCATCTTACGGATGGCATGACAGTAAGAGAATTATGCAGTGCTGCCAT
AACCATGAGTGATAACACTGCGGCCAACTTACTTCTGACAACGATCGGAGGACCGAAGGAGCTAACCGCT
TTTTTGCACAACATGGGGGATCATGTAACTCGCCTTGATCGTTGGGAACCGGAGCTGAATGAAGCCATAC
CAAACGACGAGCGTGACACCACGATGCCTGTAGCAATGGCAACAACGTTGCGCAAACTATTAACTGGCGA
ACTACTTACTCTAGCTTCCCGGCAACAATTAATAGACTGGATGGAGGCGGATAAAGTTGCAGGACCACTT
CTGCGCTCGGCCCTTCCGGCTGGCTGGTTTATTGCTGATAAATCTGGAGCCGGTGAGCGTGGGTCTCGCG
GTATCATTGCAGCACTGGGGCCAGATGGTAAGCCCTCCCGTATCGTAGTTATCTACACGACGGGGAGTCA
GGCAACTATGGATGAACGAAATAGACAGATCGCTGAGATAGGTGCCTCACTGATTAAGCATTGGTAACTG
TCAGACCAAGTTTACTCATATATACTTTAGATTGATTTAAAACTTCATTTTTAATTTAAAAGGATCTAGG
TGAAGATCCTTTTTGATAATCTCATGACCAAAATCCCTTAACGTGAGTTTTCGTTCCACTGAGCGTCAGA
CCCCGTAGAAAAGATCAAAGGATCTTCTTGAGATCCTTTTTTTCTGCGCGTAATCTGCTGCTTGCAAACA
AAAAAACCACCGCTACCAGCGGTGGTTTGTTTGCCGGATCAAGAGCTACCAACTCTTTTTCCGAAGGTAA
CTGGCTTCAGCAGAGCGCAGATACCAAATACTGTTCTTCTAGTGTAGCCGTAGTTAGGCCACCACTTCAA
GAACTCTGTAGCACCGCCTACATACCTCGCTCTGCTAATCCTGTTACCAGTGGCTGCTGCCAGTGGCGAT
AAGTCGTGTCTTACCGGGTTGGACTCAAGACGATAGTTACCGGATAAGGCGCAGCGGTCGGGCTGAACGG
GGGGTTCGTGCACACAGCCCAGCTTGGAGCGAACGACCTACACCGAACTGAGATACCTACAGCGTGAGCT
ATGAGAAAGCGCCACGCTTCCCGAAGGGAGAAAGGCGGACAGGTATCCGGTAAGCGGCAGGGTCGGAACA
GGAGAGCGCACGAGGGAGCTTCCAGGGGGAAACGCCTGGTATCTTTATAGTCCTGTCGGGTTTCGCCACC
TCTGACTTGAGCGTCGATTTTTGTGATGCTCGTCAGGGGGGCGGAGCCTATGGAAAAACGCCAGCAACGC
GGCCTTTTTACGGTTCCTGGCCTTTTGCTGGCCTTTTGCTCACATGTTCTTTCCTGCGTTATCCCCTGAT
TCTGTGGATAACCGTATTACCGCCTTTGAGTGAGCTGATACCGCTCGCCGCAGCCGAACGACCGAGCGCA
GCGAGTCAGTGAGCGAGGAAGCGGAAGAGCGCCCAATACGCAAACCGCCTCTCCCCGCGCGTTGGCCGAT
TCATTAATGCAGCTGGCACGACAGGTTTCCCGACTGGAAAGCGGGCAGTGAGCGCAACGCAATTAATGTG
AGTTAGCTCACTCATTAGGCACCCCAGGCTTTACACTTTATGCTTCCGGCTCGTATGTTGTGTGGAATTG
TGAGCGGATAACAATTTCACACAGGAAACAGCTATGACCATGATTACGCCAGATTTAATTAAGGCTGCGC
GCTCGCTCGCTCACTGAGGCCGCCCGGGCAAAGCCCGGGCGTCGGGCGACCTTTGGTCGCCCGGCCTCAG
TGAGCGAGCGAGCGCGCAGAGAGGGAGTGGCCAACTCCATCACTAGGGGTTCCTGCGGCCTCTAGAATTC
GCTAGCTAGGTCTTGAAAGGAGTGGGAATTGGCTCCGGTGCCCGTCAGTGGGCAGAGCGCACATCGCCCA
CAGTCCCCGAGAAGTTGGGGGGAGGGGTCGGCAATTGATCCGGTGCCTAGAGAAGGTGGCGCGGGGTAAA
CTGGGAAAGTGATGTCGTGTACTGGCTCCGCCTTTTTCCCGAGGGTGGGGGAGAACCGTATATAAGTGCA
GTAGTCGCCGTGAACGTTCTTTTTCGCAACGGGTTTGCCGCCAGAACACAGGACCGGTGCCACCATGAAA
CGGACAGCCGACGGAAGCGAGTTCGAGTCACCAAAGAAGAAGCGGAAAGTCGACAAGAAGTACAGCATCG
GCCTGGACATCGGCACCAACTCTGTGGGCTGGGCCGTGATCACCGACGAGTACAAGGTGCCCAGCAAGAA
ATTCAAGGTGCTGGGCAACACCGACCGGCACAGCATCAAGAAGAACCTGATCGGAGCCCTGCTGTTCGAC
AGCGGCGAAACAGCCGAGGCCACCCGGCTGAAGAGAACCGCCAGAAGAAGATACACCAGACGGAAGAACC
GGATCTGCTATCTGCAAGAGATCTTCAGCAACGAGATGGCCAAGGTGGACGACAGCTTCTTCCACAGACT
GGAAGAGTCCTTCCTGGTGGAAGAGGATAAGAAGCACGAGCGGCACCCCATCTTCGGCAACATCGTGGAC
GAGGTGGCCTACCACGAGAAGTACCCCACCATCTACCACCTGAGAAAGAAACTGGTGGACAGCACCGACA
AGGCCGACCTGCGGCTGATCTATCTGGCCCTGGCCCACATGATCAAGTTCCGGGGCCACTTCCTGATCGA
GGGCGACCTGAACCCCGACAACAGCGACGTGGACAAGCTGTTCATCCAGCTGGTGCAGACCTACAACCAG
CTGTTCGAGGAAAACCCCATCAACGCCAGCGGCGTGGACGCCAAGGCCATCCTGTCTGCCAGACTGAGCA
AGAGCAGAAAGCTGGAAAATCTGATCGCCCAGCTGCCCGGCGAGAAGAAGAATGGCCTGTTCGGAAACCT
GATTGCCCTGAGCCTGGGCCTGACCCCCAACTTCAAGAGCAACTTCGACCTGGCCGAGGATGCCAAACTG
CAGCTGAGCAAGGACACCTACGACGACGACCTGGACAACCTGCTGGCCCAGATCGGCGACCAGTACGCCG
ACCTGTTTCTGGCCGCCAAGAACCTGTCCGACGCCATCCTGCTGAGCGACATCCTGAGAGTGAACACCGA
GATCACCAAGGCCCCCCTGAGCGCCTCTATGATCAAGAGATACGACGAGCACCACCAGGACCTGACCCTG
CTGAAAGCTCTCGTGCGGCAGCAGCTGCCTGAGAAGTACAAAGAGATTTTCTTCGACCAGAGCAAGAACG
GCTACGCCGGCTACATTGACGGCGGAGCCAGCCAGGAAGAGTTCTACAAGTTCATCAAGCCCATCCTGGA
AAAGATGGACGGCACCGAGGAACTGCTCGTGAAGCTGAAGAGAGAGGACCTGCTGCGGAAGCAGCGGACC
TTCGACAACGGCAGCATCCCCCACCAGATCCACCTGGGAGAGCTGCACGCCATTCTGCGGCGGCAGGAAG
ATTTTTACCCATTCCTGAAGGACAACCGGGAAAAGATCGAGAAGATCCTGACCTTCCGCATCCCCTACTA
CGTGGGCCCTCTGGCCAGGGGAAACAGCAGATTCGCCTGGATGACCAGAAAGAGCGAGGAAACCATCACC
CCCTGGAACTTCGAGGAAGTGGTGGACAAGGGCGCTTCCGCCCAGAGCTTCATCGAGCGGATGACCAACT
TCGATAAGAACCTGCCCAACGAGAAGGTGCTGCCCAAGCACAGCCTGCTGTACGAGTACTTCACCGTGTA
TAACGAGCTGACCAAAGTGAAATACGTGACCGAGGGAATGAGAAAGCCCGCCTTCCTGAGCGGCGAGCAG
AAAAAGGCCATCGTGGACCTGCTGTTCAAGACCAACCGGAAAGTGACCGTGAAGCAGCTGAAAGAGGACT
ACTTCAAGAAAATCGAGTGCTTCGACTCCGTGGAAATCTCCGGCGTGGAAGATCGGTTCAACGCCTCCCT
GGGCACATACCACGATCTGCTGAAAATTATCAAGGACAAGGACTTCCTGGACAATGAGGAAAACGAGGAC
ATTCTGGAAGATATCGTGCTGACCCTGACACTGTTTGAGGACAGAGAGATGATCGAGGAACGGCTGAAAA
CCTATGCCCACCTGTTCGACGACAAAGTGATGAAGCAGCTGAAGCGGCGGAGATACACCGGCTGGGGCAG
GCTGAGCCGGAAGCTGATCAACGGCATCCGGGACAAGCAGTCCGGCAAGACAATCCTGGATTTCCTGAAG
TCCGACGGCTTCGCCAACAGAAACTTCATGCAGCTGATCCACGACGACAGCCTGACCTTTAAAGAGGACA
TCCAGAAAGCCCAGGTGTCCGGCCAGGGCGATAGCCTGCACGAGCACATTGCCAATCTGGCCGGCAGCCC
CGCCATTAAGAAGGGCATCCTGCAGACAGTGAAGGTGGTGGACGAGCTCGTGAAAGTGATGGGCCGGCAC
AAGCCCGAGAACATCGTGATCGAAATGGCCAGAGAGAACCAGACCACCCAGAAGGGACAGAAGAACAGCC
GCGAGAGAATGAAGCGGATCGAAGAGGGCATCAAAGAGCTGGGCAGCCAGATCCTGAAAGAACACCCCGT
GGAAAACACCCAGCTGCAGAACGAGAAGCTGTACCTGTACTACCTGCAGAATGGGCGGGATATGTACGTG
GACCAGGAACTGGACATCAACCGGCTGTCCGACTACGATGTGGACGCTATCGTGCCTCAGAGCTTTCTGA
AGGACGACTCCATCGACAACAAGGTGCTGACCAGAAGCGACAAGAACCGGGGCAAGAGCGACAACGTGCC
CTCCGAAGAGGTCGTGAAGAAGATGAAGAACTACTGGCGGCAGCTGCTGAACGCCAAGCTGATTACCCAG
AGAAAGTTCGACAATCTGACCAAGGCCGAGAGAGGCGGCCTGAGCGAACTGGATAAGGCCGGCTTCATCA
AGAGACAGCTGGTGGAAACCCGGCAGATCACAAAGCACGTGGCACAGATCCTGGACTCCCGGATGAACAC
TAAGTACGACGAGAATGACAAGCTGATCCGGGAAGTGAAAGTGATCACCCTGAAGTCCAAGCTGGTGTCC
GATTTCCGGAAGGATTTCCAGTTTTACAAAGTGCGCGAGATCAACAACTACCACCACGCCCACGACGCCT
ACCTGAACGCCGTCGTGGGAACCGCCCTGATCAAAAAGTACCCTAAGCTGGAAAGCGAGTTCGTGTACGG
CGACTACAAGGTGTACGACGTGCGGAAGATGATCGCCAAGTGCCTGTCCTACGAGACAGAGATCCTGACA
GTGGAGTATGGCCTGCTGCCAATCGGCAAGATCGTGGAGAAGAGGATCGAGTGTACCGTGTACTCTGTGG
ATAACAATGGCAACATCTATACACAGCCCGTGGCACAGTGGCACGATAGGGGAGAGCAGGAGGTGTTCGA
GTATTGCCTGGAGGACGGCAGCCTGATCAGGGCAACCAAGGACCACAAGTTCATGACAGTGGATGGCCAG
ATGCTGCCCATCGACGAGATTTTCGAGCGGGAGCTGGACCTGATGAGAGTGGATAACCTGCCTAATTCTG
GCGGCTCAAAAAGAACCGCCGACGGCAGCGAATTCGAGAGTCCCAAGAAGAAGAGGAAAGTCTAAGATCT
GATAATCAACCTCTGGATTACAAAATTTGTGAAAGATTGACTGGTATTCTTAACTATGTTGCTCCTTTTA
CGCTATGTGGATACGCTGCTTTAATGCCTTTGTATCATGCTATTGCTTCCCGTATGGCTTTCATTTTCTC
CTCCTTGTATAAATCCTGGTTAGTTCTTGCCACGGCGGAACTCATCGCCGCCTGCCTTGCCCGCTGCTGG
ACAGGGGCTCGGCTGTTGGGCACTGACAATTCCGTGGTGCGACTGTGCCTTCTAGTTGCCAGCCATCTGT
TGTTTGCCCCTCCCCCGTGCCTTCCTTGACCCTGGAAGGTGCCACTCCCACTGTCCTTTCCTAATAAAAT
GAGGAAATTGCATCGCATTGTCTGAGTAGGTGTCATTCTATTCTGGGGGGTGGGGTGGGGCAGGACAGCA
AGGGGGAGGATTGGGAAGACAATAGCAGGCATGCTGGGGATGCGGTGGGCTCTATGGCTCGAGAAAAAAA
GCACCGACTCGGTGCCACTTTTTCAAGTTGATAACGGACTAGCCTTATTTTAACTTGCTATTTCTAGCTC
TAAAACCGGCTTTTTCGCGCGCGCGGCGGTGTTTCGTCCTTTCCACAAGATATATAAAGCCAAGAAATCG
AAATACTTTCAAGTTACGGTAAGCATATGATAGTCCATTTTAAAACATAATTTTAAAACTGCAAACTACC
CAAGAAATTATTACTTTCTACGTCACGTATTTTGTACTAATATCTTTGTGTTTACAGTCAAATTAATTCT
AATTATCTCTCTAACAGCCTTGTATCGTATATGCAAATATGAAGGAATCATGGGAAATAGGCCCTCTTCC
TGCCCGACCTTGCGGCCGCAGGAACCCCTAGTGATGGAGTTGG
Features (pLannotate 1.2.2; 20 found; start..end, strand, type, name):
    121..278     +  CDS            lacZα (fragment): LacZα fragment of β-galactosidase; lacZ fragment
    283..711     +  rep_origin     f1 ori (sequence partly withheld): f1 bacteriophage origin of replication; arrow indicates direction of (+) strand synthesis
    764..868     +  promoter       AmpR promoter: bla
    869..1729    +  CDS            AmpR: β-lactamase; bla; confers resistance to ampicillin, carbenicillin, and related antibiotics
   1900..2488    +  rep_origin     ori: high-copy-number ColE1/pMB1/pBR322/pUC origin of replication
   2671..2763    +  CDS            lacI (fragment): lac repressor; lacI; The lac repressor binds to the lac operator to inhibit transcription in E. coli. This inhibition can be relieved by adding lactose or isopropyl-β-D-thiogalactopyranoside (IPTG).
   2776..2797    +  protein_bind   CAP binding site: CAP binding activates transcription in the presence of cAMP. E. coli catabolite activator protein
   2812..2842    +  promoter       lac promoter: promoter for the E. coli lac operon
   2850..2866    +  protein_bind   lac operator: The lac repressor binds to the lac operator to inhibit transcription in E. coli. This inhibition can be relieved by adding lactose or isopropyl-β-D-thiogalactopyranoside (IPTG). lac repressor encoded by lacI
   2916..3046    -  repeat_region  AAV2 ITR (fragment): inverted terminal repeat of adeno-associated virus serotype 2 inverted
   3068..3086    +  CDS            small t antigen (fragment): SV40 (simian virus 40) small t antigen
   3112..3323    +  promoter       EF-1α core promoter: core promoter for human elongation factor EF-1α
   3394..6462    +  CDS            Cas9 (fragment): Cas9 (Csn1) endonuclease from the Streptococcus pyogenes Type II CRISPR/Cas system generates RNA-guided double strand breaks in DNA
   6463..6762    +  CDS            dnaE-N (fragment): DPO3A_SYNY3 - Experimental evidence at protein level: Swiss-Prot protein existence level 1. DNA polymerase III is a complex, multichain enzyme responsible for most of the replicative synthesis in bacteria. This DNA polymerase also exhibits 3' to 5' exonuclease activity. The alpha chain is the DNA polymerase (By similarity). From Synechocystis sp. (strain PCC 6803 / Kazusa).
   6846..7003    +  misc_feature   WPRE (fragment): woodchuck hepatitis virus posttranscriptional regulatory element
   7009..7091    +  misc_feature   WPRE (fragment): woodchuck hepatitis virus posttranscriptional regulatory element
   7095..7319    +  polyA_signal   bGH poly(A) signal: bovine growth hormone polyadenylation signal
   7333..7408    -  misc_RNA       gRNA scaffold: guide RNA scaffold for the Streptococcus pyogenes CRISPR/Cas9 system
   7438..7678    -  promoter       U6 promoter: RNA polymerase III promoter for human U6 snRNA
   7702..107     +  repeat_region  AAV2 ITR (fragment) (across the origin): inverted terminal repeat of adeno-associated virus serotype 2 inverted
