[The description below was written by a language model from this plasmid's Addgene catalogue record and pLannotate feature annotations shown in this document.]
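Description:
v1em-Nterm-PE2max-U6-sgRNA is an AAV transfer plasmid built on a modified p601 backbone that carries one half of a split prime editor for dual-AAV delivery. It is propagated in E. coli through a high-copy ColE1/pUC-type origin with ampicillin selection (AmpR under its own bla promoter). The backbone also retains an f1 origin and remnants of the lac region (lacZα and lacI fragments, CAP site, lac promoter and operator). The catalogue lists a total vector size of 4,915 bp, whereas the sequenced record behind the feature table is 7,725 nt. The record does not explain this difference, although the smaller figure is roughly the span of the ITR-flanked genome.

Between two AAV2 inverted terminal repeats, which direct replication and packaging of the genome into AAV capsids, sit two expression units. The first uses the compact EFS (EF-1α core) promoter to drive the N-terminal portion of PE2max, annotated as a large Streptococcus pyogenes Cas9 fragment. This is fused in frame to an N-terminal split intein, named NpuN in the catalogue and detected by the annotation software through homology to a cyanobacterial DnaE N-intein. Two truncated WPRE fragments and a bGH polyadenylation signal follow the coding sequence, giving transcript stabilisation and termination in a small footprint. The second unit lies in the opposite orientation and consists of a human U6 Pol III promoter driving an S. pyogenes guide RNA scaffold. The record does not state any spacer sequence.

The construct is meant to be co-delivered with a partner AAV encoding the C-terminal editor half fused to the matching intein, so that protein trans-splicing rebuilds the full-length editor, which is too large for one AAV. The associated work applied this system to in vivo prime editing in mouse brain, liver and heart.
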