Addgene plasmid #198732: v1em-Nterm-PE2max-U6-sgRNA
Purpose: AAV genome encoding N-terminal PE2max and U6 expression cassette
Depositing lab: David Liu. Depositing organization: Broad Institute. Publication: Efficient prime editing in mouse brain, liver and heart with dual AAVs. Davis JR, Banskota S, Levy JM, Newby GA, Wang X, Anzalone AV, Nelson AT, Chen PJ, Hennes AD, An M, Roh H, Randolph PB, Musunuru K, Liu DR. Nat Biotechnol. 2023 May 4. doi: 10.1038/s41587-023-01758-z. PubMed 37142705.
Backbone
  Vector backbone: p601 modified
  Total vector size (bp): 4915
  Vector type: AAV
Growth in bacteria
  Bacterial resistance: Ampicillin, 100 μg/mL
  Growth temperature: 37°C
  Growth strain: NEB Stable
  Copy number: Unknown
Gene/Insert
  Gene/Insert name: Nterm PE2max-NpuN
  Insert size (bp): 3525
  Promoter: EFS
  Cloning method: Gibson Cloning
  Sequencing primers: 5′ AGCGAGTCAGTGAGCGAG; 3′ GTTTTCCCAGTCACGAC
Terms and licenses: Academic/Nonprofit Terms; Industry Terms: Not Available to Industry
How to cite: v1em-Nterm-PE2max-U6-sgRNA was a gift from David Liu (Addgene plasmid # 198732 ; http://n2t.net/addgene:198732 ; RRID:Addgene_198732)
